Addgene plasmid #214374: pMK444 (EF1-OsTIR1(F74G) Puro)
Purpose: EF1-OsTIR1(F74G) (PiggyBac)
Depositing lab: Masato Kanemaki. Depositing organization: National Institute of Genetics. Publication: Combination of AID2 and BromoTag expands the utility of degron-based protein knockdowns. Hatoyama Y, Islam M, Bond AG, Hayashi KI, Ciulli A, Kanemaki MT. EMBO Rep. 2024 Sep;25(9):4062-4077. doi: 10.1038/s44319-024-00224-4. Epub 2024 Aug 23. PubMed 39179892.
Backbone
  Vector backbone: pMK443 (PiggyBac EF1-MCS-Puro)
  Vector type: Mammalian Expression
  Selectable markers: Puromycin
Growth in bacteria
  Bacterial resistance: Ampicillin, 100 μg/mL
  Growth temperature: 37°C
  Growth strain: DH5alpha
  Copy number: High Copy
Gene/Insert
  Gene/Insert name: EF1-OsTIR1(F74G)
  Species: H. sapiens (human), M. musculus (mouse)
  Promoter: EF1 promoter
  Cloning method: Restriction Enzyme; 5′ cloning site EcoRI (not destroyed); 3′ cloning site BamHI (not destroyed)
  Sequencing primers: 5′ cactgagtgggtggagactg
Terms and licenses: Academic/Nonprofit Terms; Industry Terms: Not Available to Industry
Depositor comments: Use this donor plasmid with a PiggyBac transposase encoding plasmid for making stable cell lines.
How to cite: pMK444 (EF1-OsTIR1(F74G) Puro) was a gift from Masato Kanemaki (Addgene plasmid # 214374 ; http://n2t.net/addgene:214374 ; RRID:Addgene_214374)
