[The description below was written by a language model from this plasmid's Addgene catalogue record and pLannotate feature annotations shown in this document.]
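Description:
pMK444 (EF1-OsTIR1(F74G) Puro) is a PiggyBac transposon donor plasmid for mammalian expression, built on the pMK443 (PiggyBac EF1-MCS-Puro) backbone. It is used to make stable cell lines that express the auxin receptor F-box protein OsTIR1 carrying the F74G substitution. In bacteria it is maintained as a high-copy plasmid through a ColE1/pUC-type origin with ampicillin selection (AmpR under its own bla promoter). The backbone also carries an f1 origin, lacZα and lac regulatory remnants, and flanking T7 and T3 promoters, as in a pBluescript-type cloning vector.

The payload is an EF-1α promoter (core promoter plus intron A segments) driving the OsTIR1(F74G) coding sequence, which was cloned between EcoRI and BamHI sites and is terminated by an SV40 polyadenylation signal. The automated annotation labels this roughly 1.7 kb open reading frame as Arabidopsis AFB2. That label most likely reflects homology between related auxin receptor F-box proteins, since the catalogue entry identifies the insert as OsTIR1(F74G). Downstream is a second cassette in which the mouse PGK promoter drives puromycin N-acetyltransferase with a PGK poly(A) signal. Two loxP sites in the same orientation flank this cassette, so the marker could in principle be excised with Cre. The PiggyBac terminal repeats implied by the backbone name are not annotated in the feature table.

The depositor notes that the plasmid should be co-delivered with a plasmid encoding PiggyBac transposase, which integrates the cassette into the genome, followed by puromycin selection. The associated publication concerns the AID2 degron system. In such systems the mutant TIR1 joins an SCF ubiquitin ligase and, when its ligand is present, targets degron-tagged proteins for proteasomal degradation, giving rapid conditional protein knockdown in human or mouse cells.
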