Features (pLannotate 1.2.2; 23 found; start..end, strand, type, name):
     30..458     -  rep_origin     f1 ori (sequence partly withheld): f1 bacteriophage origin of replication; arrow indicates direction of (+) strand synthesis
    463..618     -  CDS            lacZα (fragment): LacZα fragment of β-galactosidase; lacZ fragment
    626..644     +  promoter       T7 promoter: promoter for bacteriophage T7 RNA polymerase
   1172..1383    +  promoter       EF-1α core promoter: core promoter for human elongation factor EF-1α
   1384..1497    +  intron         EF-1α intron A (fragment): intron upstream of the start codon of human EF-1α
   2123..2326    +  intron         EF-1α intron A: truncated intron upstream of the start codon of human EF-1α
   2343..2376    +  misc_feature   MCS (fragment): multiple cloning site
   2419..4143    +  CDS            AFB2: AFB2_ARATH - Also known as LRF2. Experimental evidence at protein level: Swiss-Prot protein existence level 1. Component of SCF(ASK-cullin-F-box) E3 ubiquitin ligase complexes, which may mediate the ubiquitination and subsequent proteasomal degradation of target proteins. Confers sensitivity to the virulent bacterial pathogen P.syringae (By similarity). Auxin receptor that mediates Aux/IAA proteins proteasomal degradation and auxin- regulated transcription. Involved in embryogenesis regulation by auxin. From Arabidopsis thaliana (Mouse-ear cress).
   4169..4253    +  CDS            large T antigen (fragment): large T antigen from SV40 (simian virus 40)
   4276..4397    +  polyA_signal   SV40 poly(A) signal: SV40 polyadenylation signal
   4424..4457    -  protein_bind   loxP: Cre-mediated recombination occurs in the 8-bp core sequence (GCATACAT). Cre recombinase
   4518..5017    +  promoter       PGK promoter: mouse phosphoglycerate kinase 1 promoter
   5057..5656    +  CDS            PuroR (fragment): puromycin N-acetyltransferase; pac from Streptomyces; confers resistance to puromycin
   5734..6186    +  polyA_signal   PGK poly(A) signal: mouse phosphoglycerate kinase 1 polyadenylation signal
   6213..6246    -  protein_bind   loxP: Cre-mediated recombination occurs in the 8-bp core sequence (GCATACAT). Cre recombinase
   6565..6583    -  promoter       T3 promoter: promoter for bacteriophage T3 RNA polymerase
   6628..6644    -  protein_bind   lac operator: The lac repressor binds to the lac operator to inhibit transcription in E. coli. This inhibition can be relieved by adding lactose or isopropyl-β-D-thiogalactopyranoside (IPTG). lac repressor encoded by lacI
   6652..6682    -  promoter       lac promoter: promoter for the E. coli lac operon
   6697..6718    -  protein_bind   CAP binding site: CAP binding activates transcription in the presence of cAMP. E. coli catabolite activator protein
   6731..6823    -  CDS            lacI (fragment): lac repressor; lacI; The lac repressor binds to the lac operator to inhibit transcription in E. coli. This inhibition can be relieved by adding lactose or isopropyl-β-D-thiogalactopyranoside (IPTG).
   7006..7594    -  rep_origin     ori: high-copy-number ColE1/pMB1/pBR322/pUC origin of replication
   7765..8625    -  CDS            AmpR: β-lactamase; bla; confers resistance to ampicillin, carbenicillin, and related antibiotics
   8626..8730    -  promoter       AmpR promoter: bla
>Addgene plasmid #214374 | pMK444 (EF1-OsTIR1(F74G) Puro) | addgene full sequence | sequence record 426333 | Addgene NGS Result
CTAAATTGTAAGCGTTAATATTTTGTTAAAATTCGCGTTAAATTTTTGTTAAATCAGCTCATTTTTTAAC
CAATAGGCCGAAATCGGCAAAATCCCTTATAAATCAAAAGAATAGACCGAGATAGGGT
[37 nt withheld, positions 129-165]
AAAGAACGTGGACTCCAACGTCAAAGG
[49 nt withheld, positions 193-241]
T
[91 nt withheld, positions 243-333]
G
[124 nt withheld, positions 335-458]
CCCATTCGCCATTCAGGCTGCGCAACTGTTGGGAAGGGCGATCGGTGCGGGCCTCTTCGCTATTACGCCA
GCTGGCGAAAGGGGGATGTGCTGCAAGGCGATTAAGTTGGGTAACGCCAGGGTTTTCCCAGTCACGACGT
TGTAAAACGACGGCCAGTGAGCGCGCGTAATACGACTCACTATAGGGCGAATTGGGGCGCGCCATTCTAG
ATTAACCCTAGAAAGATAGTCTGCGTAAAATTGACGCATGCATTCTTGAAATATTGCTCTCTCTTTCTAA
ATAGCGCGAATCCGTCGCTGTGCATTTAGGACATCTCAGTCGCCGCTTGGAGCTCCCGTGAGGCGTGCTT
GTCAATGCGGTAAGTGTCACTGATTTTGAACTATAACGACCGCGTGAGTCAAAATGACGCATGATTATCT
TTTACGTGACTTTTAAGATTTAACTCATACGATAATTATATTGTTATTTCATGTTCTACTTACGTGATAA
CTTATTATATATATATTTTCTTGTTATAGATATCAACTAGAATGCTAGTAATGAGTAATTCATACAAAAG
GACTCGCCCCTGCCTTGGGGAATCCCAGGGACCGTCGTTAAACTCCCACTAACGTAGAACCCAGAGATCG
CTGCGTTCCCGCCCCCTCACCCGCCCGCTCTCGTCATCACTGAGGTGGAGAAGAGCATGCGTGAGGCTCC
GGTGCCCGTCAGTGGGCAGAGCGCACATCGCCCACAGTCCCCGAGAAGTTGGGGGGAGGGGTCGGCAATT
GAACCGGTGCCTAGAGAAGGTGGCGCGGGGTAAACTGGGAAAGTGATGTCGTGTACTGGCTCCGCCTTTT
TCCCGAGGGTGGGGGAGAACCGTATATAAGTGCAGTAGTCGCCGTGAACGTTCTTTTTCGCAACGGGTTT
GCCGCCAGAACACAGGTAAGTGCCGTGTGTGGTTCCCGCGGGCCTGGCCTCTTTACGGGTTATGGCCCTT
GCGTGCCTTGAATTACTTCCACGCCCCTGGCTGCAGTACGTGATTCTTGATCCCGAGCTTCGGGTTGGAA
GTGGGTGGGAGAGTTCGAGGCCTTGCGCTTAAGGAGCCCCTTCGCCTCGTGCTTGAGTTGAGGCCTGGCT
TGGGCGCTGGGGCCGCCGCGTGCGAATCTGGTGGCACCTTCGCGCCTGTCTCGCTGCTTTCGATAAGTCT
CTAGCCATTTAAAATTTTTGATGACCTGCTGCGACGCTTTTTTTCTGGCAAGATAGTCTTGTAAATGCGG
GCCAAGATCTGCACACTGGTATTTCGGTTTTTGGGGCCGCGGGCGGCGACGGGGCCCGTGCGTCCCAGCG
CACATGTTCGGCGAGGCGGGGCCTGCGAGCGCGGCCACCGAGAATCGGACGGGGGTAGTCTCAAGCTGGC
CGGCCTGCTCTGGTGCCTGGCCTCGCGCCGCCGTGTATCGCCCCGCCCTGGGCGGCAAGGCTGGCCCGGT
CGGCACCAGTTGCGTGAGCGGAAAGATGGCCGCTTCCCGGCCCTGCTGCAGGGAGCTCAAAATGGAGGAC
GCGGCGCTCGGGAGAGCGGGCGGGTGAGTCACCCACACAAAGGAAAAGGGCCTTTCCGTCCTCAGCCGTC
GCTTCATGTGACTCCACGGAGTACCGGGCGCCGTCCAGGCACCTCGATTAGTTCTCGAGCTTTTGGAGTA
CGTCGTCTTTAGGTTGGGGGGAGGGGTTTTATGCGATGGAGTTTCCCCACACTGAGTGGGTGGAGACTGA
AGTTAGGCCAGCTTGGCACTTGATGTAATTCTCCTTGGAATTTGCCCTTTTTGAGTTTGGATCTTGGTTC
ATTCTCAAGCCTCAGACAGTGGTTCAAAGTTTTTTTCTTCCATTTCAGGTGTCGTGACGCTAGCCCGGAC
TCAGATCTCGAGCTCAAGCTTCGAATTCGAGCTCGGTACCTCGCGAATGCATCTAGATAGCGCTGCCACC
ATGACATACTTTCCTGAAGAGGTCGTCGAACACATTTTTAGCTTCCTGCCTGCACAGAGAGATAGAAACA
CAGTGAGCCTGGTCTGCAAAGTGTGGTACGAGATCGAACGCCTGAGCCGGAGAGGAGTGTTCGTCGGCAA
CTGCTATGCTGTGAGAGCAGGCAGGGTCGCCGCTAGGTTTCCAAATGTGCGCGCACTGACCGTCAAGGGG
AAACCCCACGGCGCCGACTTTAACCTGGTGCCCCCTGATTGGGGAGGATACGCCGGCCCTTGGATCGAGG
CAGCCGCTCGCGGCTGTCATGGACTGGAGGAACTGCGCATGAAGCGAATGGTGGTCTCTGACGAAAGTCT
GGAGCTGCTGGCTCGGAGCTTCCCTAGGTTTCGCGCACTGGTGCTGATTTCTTGCGAAGGCTTCAGCACC
GATGGACTGGCAGCCGTGGCCTCCCACTGTAAGCTGCTGCGGGAGCTGGACCTCCAGGAGAATGAAGTGG
AGGATAGAGGCCCCAGATGGCTGTCTTGCTTCCCAGACTCATGTACCAGCCTGGTGTCCCTGAACTTTGC
CTGCATCAAAGGCGAAGTGAATGCTGGGTCCCTGGAGCGGCTGGTCTCAAGAAGCCCCAACCTGAGGTCT
CTGCGGCTGAACCGGAGCGTGAGCGTGGACACTCTGGCTAAGATTCTGCTGAGAACCCCTAACCTGGAGG
ATCTGGGAACCGGCAATCTGACAGACGATTTCCAGACAGAATCCTACTTTAAACTGACTTCTGCCCTGGA
GAAGTGTAAAATGCTGAGGAGTCTGTCAGGATTCTGGGATGCTTCACCCGTGTGCCTGAGCTTTATCTAC
CCTCTGTGTGCACAGCTGACAGGCCTGAACCTGAGCTATGCACCAACCCTGGACGCCAGTGATCTGACAA
AGATGATCTCACGCTGCGTGAAACTCCAGCGACTGTGGGTGCTGGACTGTATTTCCGATAAGGGGCTCCA
GGTGGTCGCCAGCTCCTGCAAGGACCTCCAGGAGCTGAGAGTGTTCCCATCTGATTTTTACGTGGCCGGA
TATAGTGCTGTCACTGAGGAAGGCCTGGTGGCAGTCTCACTGGGATGCCCAAAGCTGAACAGCCTGCTGT
ATTTCTGTCATCAGATGACTAATGCTGCACTGGTGACCGTCGCCAAGAACTGCCCTAATTTCACCCGATT
TCGGCTGTGTATTCTGGAACCAGGCAAACCCGACGTGGTCACATCCCAGCCACTGGATGAAGGGTTTGGA
GCTATCGTGAGAGAGTGCAAGGGACTCCAGAGGCTGAGCATTTCCGGCCTGCTGACAGACAAAGTGTTCA
TGTACATCGGCAAGTATGCTAAGCAGCTGGAGATGCTGAGCATTGCATTTGCCGGAGACTCCGATAAGGG
CATGATGCACGTGATGAACGGGTGTAAGAATCTGCGAAAACTGGAAATCCGGGACAGCCCTTTCGGGGAT
GCCGCTCTGCTGGGAAACTTTGCCAGATACGAGACAATGAGGAGCCTGTGGATGTCTAGTTGCAATGTGA
CTCTGAAGGGCTGTCAGGTCCTGGCTAGTAAAATGCCTATGCTGAACGTGGAAGTCATTAATGAGCGGGA
CGGGTCTAACGAAATGGAGGAAAATCATGGCGACCTGCCAAAGGTGGAGAAACTGTATGTGTATCGGACC
ACCGCAGGGGCAAGAGATGATGCTCCCAACTTTGTGAAGATTCTGTGAGGATCCACCGGATCTAGATAAC
TGATCATAATCAGCCATACCACATTTGTAGAGGTTTTACTTGCTTTAAAAAACCTCCCACACCTCCCCCT
GAACCTGAAACATAAAATGAATGCAATTGTTGTTGTTAACTTGTTTATTGCAGCTTATAATGGTTACAAA
TAAAGCAATAGCATCACAAATTTCACAAATAAAGCATTTTTTTCACTGCATTCTAGTTGTGGTTTGTCCA
AACTCATCAATGTATCTTAAGCGATCATATTCAATAACCCTTAATATAACTTCGTATAATGTATGCTATA
CGAAGTTATTAGGTCTGAAGAGGAGTTTACGTCCAGCCAAGCTTAGGATCTCGACCTCGAAATTCTACCG
GGTAGGGGAGGCGCTTTTCCCAAGGCAGTCTGGAGCATGCGCTTTAGCAGCCCCGCTGGGCACTTGGCGC
TACACAAGTGGCCTCTGGCCTCGCACACATTCCACATCCACCGGTAGGCGCCAACCGACTCCGTTCTTTG
GTGGCCCCTTCGCGCCACCTTCTACTCCTCCCCTAGTCAGGAAGTTCCCCCCCGCCCCGCAGCTCGCGTC
GTGCAGGACGTGACAAATGGAAGTAGCACGTCTCACTAGTCTCGTGCAGATGGACAGCACCGCTGAGCAA
TGGAAGCGGGTAGGCCTTTGGGGCAGCGGCCAATAGCAGCTTTGCTCCTTCGCTTTCTGGGCTCAGAGGC
TGGGAAGGGGTGGGTCCGGGGGCGGGCTCAGGGGCGGGCTCAGGGGCGGGGCGGGCGCCCGAAGGTCCTC
CGGAGGCCCGGCATTCTGCACGCTTCAAAAGCGCACGTCTGCCGCGCTGTTCTCCTCTTCCTCATCTCCG
GGCCTTTCGACCTGCATCCATCTAGATCTCGAGCAGCTGAAGCTTACCATGACCGAGTACAAGCCCACGG
TGCGCCTCGCCACCCGCGACGACGTCCCCAGGGCCGTACGCACCCTCGCCGCCGCGTTCGCCGACTACCC
CGCCACGCGCCACACCGTCGATCCGGACCGCCACATCGAGCGGGTCACCGAGCTGCAAGAACTCTTCCTC
ACGCGCGTCGGGCTCGACATCGGCAAGGTGTGGGTCGCGGACGACGGCGCCGCGGTGGCGGTCTGGACCA
CGCCGGAGAGCGTCGAAGCGGGGGCGGTGTTCGCCGAGATCGGCCCGCGCATGGCCGAGTTGAGCGGTTC
CCGGCTGGCCGCGCAGCAACAGATGGAAGGCCTCCTGGCGCCGCACCGGCCCAAGGAGCCCGCGTGGTTC
CTGGCCACCGTCGGCGTCTCGCCCGACCACCAGGGCAAGGGTCTGGGCAGCGCCGTCGTGCTCCCCGGAG
TGGAGGCGGCCGAGCGCGCCGGGGTGCCCGCCTTCCTGGAGACCTCCGCGCCCCACAACCTCCCCTTCTA
CGAGCGGCTCGGCTTCACCGTCACCGCCGACGTCGAGGTGCCCGAAGGACCGCGCACCTGGTGCATGACC
CGCAAGCCCGGTGCCTGACGCCCGCCCCACGACCCGCAGCGCCCGACCGAAAGGAGCGCACGACCCCATG
CATCGATGATATCAGATCCCCGGGATGCAGAAATTGATGATCTATTAAACAATAAAGATGTCCACTAAAA
TGGAAGTTTTTCCTGTCATACTTTGTTAAGAAGGGTGAGAACAGAGTACCTACATTTTGAATGGAAGGAT
TGGAGCTACGGGGGTGGGGGTGGGGTGGGATTAGATAAATGCCTGCTCTTTACTGAAGGCTCTTTACTAT
TGCTTTATGATAATGTTTCATAGTTGGATATCATAATTTAAACAAGCAAAACCAAATTAAGGGCCAGCTC
ATTCCTCCCACTCATGATCTATAGATCTATAGATCTCTCGTGGGATCATTGTTTTTCTCTTGATTCCCAC
TTTGTGGTTCTAAGTACTGTGGTTTCCAAATGTGTCAGTTTCATAGCCTGAAGAACGAGATCAGCAGCCT
CTGTTCCACATACACTTCATTCTCAGTATTGTTTTGCCAAGTTCTAATTCCATCAGAAGCTGGTCGAGAT
CCGGAACCCTTAATATAACTTCGTATAATGTATGCTATACGAAGTTATTAGGTCCCTCGAAGAGGTTCAC
TAGCTAGTTAAAAGTTTTGTTACTTTATAGAAGAAATTTTGAGTTTTTGTTTTTTTTTAATAAATAAATA
AACATAAATAAATTGTTTGTTGAATTTATTATTAGTATGTAAGTGTAAATATAATAAAACTTAATATCTA
TTCAAATTAATAAATAAACCTCGATATACAGACCGATAAAACACATGCGTCAATTTTACGCATGATTATC
TTTAACGTACGTCACAATATGATTATCTTTCTAGGGTTAATCTAGTATACGCGTATGCGGCCGCTTAATT
AATCCAGCTTTTGTTCCCTTTAGTGAGGGTTAATTGCGCGCTTGGCGTAATCATGGTCATAGCTGTTTCC
TGTGTGAAATTGTTATCCGCTCACAATTCCACACAACATACGAGCCGGAAGCATAAAGTGTAAAGCCTGG
GGTGCCTAATGAGTGAGCTAACTCACATTAATTGCGTTGCGCTCACTGCCCGCTTTCCAGTCGGGAAACC
TGTCGTGCCAGCTGCATTAATGAATCGGCCAACGCGCGGGGAGAGGCGGTTTGCGTATTGGGCGCTCTTC
CGCTTCCTCGCTCACTGACTCGCTGCGCTCGGTCGTTCGGCTGCGGCGAGCGGTATCAGCTCACTCAAAG
GCGGTAATACGGTTATCCACAGAATCAGGGGATAACGCAGGAAAGAACATGTGAGCAAAAGGCCAGCAAA
AGGCCAGGAACCGTAAAAAGGCCGCGTTGCTGGCGTTTTTCCATAGGCTCCGCCCCCCTGACGAGCATCA
CAAAAATCGACGCTCAAGTCAGAGGTGGCGAAACCCGACAGGACTATAAAGATACCAGGCGTTTCCCCCT
GGAAGCTCCCTCGTGCGCTCTCCTGTTCCGACCCTGCCGCTTACCGGATACCTGTCCGCCTTTCTCCCTT
CGGGAAGCGTGGCGCTTTCTCATAGCTCACGCTGTAGGTATCTCAGTTCGGTGTAGGTCGTTCGCTCCAA
GCTGGGCTGTGTGCACGAACCCCCCGTTCAGCCCGACCGCTGCGCCTTATCCGGTAACTATCGTCTTGAG
TCCAACCCGGTAAGACACGACTTATCGCCACTGGCAGCAGCCACTGGTAACAGGATTAGCAGAGCGAGGT
ATGTAGGCGGTGCTACAGAGTTCTTGAAGTGGTGGCCTAACTACGGCTACACTAGAAGAACAGTATTTGG
TATCTGCGCTCTGCTGAAGCCAGTTACCTTCGGAAAAAGAGTTGGTAGCTCTTGATCCGGCAAACAAACC
ACCGCTGGTAGCGGTGGTTTTTTTGTTTGCAAGCAGCAGATTACGCGCAGAAAAAAAGGATCTCAAGAAG
ATCCTTTGATCTTTTCTACGGGGTCTGACGCTCAGTGGAACGAAAACTCACGTTAAGGGATTTTGGTCAT
GAGATTATCAAAAAGGATCTTCACCTAGATCCTTTTAAATTAAAAATGAAGTTTTAAATCAATCTAAAGT
ATATATGAGTAAACTTGGTCTGACAGTTACCAATGCTTAATCAGTGAGGCACCTATCTCAGCGATCTGTC
TATTTCGTTCATCCATAGTTGCCTGACTCCCCGTCGTGTAGATAACTACGATACGGGAGGGCTTACCATC
TGGCCCCAGTGCTGCAATGATACCGCGAGACCCACGCTCACCGGCTCCAGATTTATCAGCAATAAACCAG
CCAGCCGGAAGGGCCGAGCGCAGAAGTGGTCCTGCAACTTTATCCGCCTCCATCCAGTCTATTAATTGTT
GCCGGGAAGCTAGAGTAAGTAGTTCGCCAGTTAATAGTTTGCGCAACGTTGTTGCCATTGCTACAGGCAT
CGTGGTGTCACGCTCGTCGTTTGGTATGGCTTCATTCAGCTCCGGTTCCCAACGATCAAGGCGAGTTACA
TGATCCCCCATGTTGTGCAAAAAAGCGGTTAGCTCCTTCGGTCCTCCGATCGTTGTCAGAAGTAAGTTGG
CCGCAGTGTTATCACTCATGGTTATGGCAGCACTGCATAATTCTCTTACTGTCATGCCATCCGTAAGATG
CTTTTCTGTGACTGGTGAGTACTCAACCAAGTCATTCTGAGAATAGTGTATGCGGCGACCGAGTTGCTCT
TGCCCGGCGTCAATACGGGATAATACCGCGCCACATAGCAGAACTTTAAAAGTGCTCATCATTGGAAAAC
GTTCTTCGGGGCGAAAACTCTCAAGGATCTTACCGCTGTTGAGATCCAGTTCGATGTAACCCACTCGTGC
ACCCAACTGATCTTCAGCATCTTTTACTTTCACCAGCGTTTCTGGGTGAGCAAAAACAGGAAGGCAAAAT
GCCGCAAAAAAGGGAATAAGGGCGACACGGAAATGTTGAATACTCATACTCTTCCTTTTTCAATATTATT
GAAGCATTTATCAGGGTTATTGTCTCATGAGCGGATACATATTTGAATGTATTTAGAAAAATAAACAAAT
AGGGGTTCCGCGCACATTTCCCCGAAAAGTGCCAC
